>Addgene plasmid #158047 | pLKO-CreERT2 sgAdam10 v3 | addgene full sequence | sequence record 313639 | Addgene NGS Result
GGGGTTGGGGTTGCGCCTTTTCCAAGGCAGCCCTGGGTTTGCGCAGGGACGCGGCTGCTCTGGGCGTGGT
TCCGGGAAACGCAGCGGCGCCGACCCTGGGTCTCGCACATTCTTCACGTCCGTTCGCAGCGTCACCCGGA
TCTTCGCCGCTACCCTTGTGGGCCCCCCGGCGACGCTTCCTGCTCCGCCCCTAAGTCGGGAAGGTTCCTT
GCGGTTCGCGGCGTGCCGGACGTGACAAACGGAAGCCGCAGGTCTCACTAGTACCCTCGCAGACGGACAG
CGCCAGGGAGCAATGGCAGCGCGCCGACCGCGATGGGCTGTGGCCAATAGCGGCTGCTCAGCAGGGCGCG
CCGAGAGCAGCGGCCGGGAAGGGGCGGTGCGGGAGGCGGGGTGTGGGGCGGTAGTGTGGGCCCTGTTCCT
GCCCGCGCGGTGTTCCGCATTCTGCAAGCCTCCGGAGCGCACGTCGGCAGTCGGCTCCCTCGTTGACCGA
ATCACCGACCTCTCTCCCCAGGGGGATCCCGGGTCGACATCAAGCTTGGCCACCATGTCCAACCTGCTGA
CTGTGCACCAAAACCTGCCTGCCCTCCCTGTGGATGCCACCTCTGATGAAGTCAGGAAGAACCTGATGGA
CATGTTCAGGGACAGGCAGGCCTTCTCTGAACACACCTGGAAGATGCTCCTGTCTGTGTGCAGATCCTGG
GCTGCCTGGTGCAAGCTGAACAACAGGAAATGGTTCCCTGCTGAACCTGAGGATGTGAGGGACTACCTCC
TGTACCTGCAAGCCAGAGGCCTGGCTGTGAAGACCATCCAACAGCACCTGGGCCAGCTCAACATGCTGCA
CAGGAGATCTGGCCTGCCTCGCCCTTCTGACTCCAATGCTGTGTCCCTGGTGATGAGGAGAATCAGAAAG
GAGAATGTGGATGCTGGGGAGAGAGCCAAGCAGGCCCTGGCCTTTGAACGCACTGACTTTGACCAAGTCA
GATCCCTGATGGAGAACTCTGACAGATGCCAGGACATCAGGAACCTGGCCTTCCTGGGCATTGCCTACAA
CACCCTGCTGCGCATTGCCGAAATTGCCAGAATCAGAGTGAAGGACATCTCCCGCACCGATGGTGGGAGA
ATGCTGATCCACATTGGCAGGACCAAGACCCTGGTGTCCACAGCTGGTGTGGAGAAGGCCCTGTCCCTGG
GGGTTACCAAGCTGGTGGAGAGATGGATCTCTGTGTCTGGTGTGGCTGATGACCCCAACAACTACCTGTT
CTGCCGGGTCAGAAAGAATGGTGTGGCTGCCCCTTCTGCCACCTCCCAACTGTCCACCCGGGCCCTGGAA
GGGATCTTTGAGGCCACCCACCGCCTGATCTATGGTGCCAAGGATGACTCTGGGCAGAGATACCTGGCCT
GGTCTGGCCACTCTGCCAGAGTGGGTGCTGCCAGGGACATGGCCAGGGCTGGTGTGTCCATCCCTGAAAT
CATGCAGGCTGGTGGCTGGACCAATGTGAACATTGTGATGAACTACATCAGAAACCTGGACTCTGAGACT
GGGGCCATGGTGAGGCTTCTAGAGGATGGGGACCTCGAGCCATCTGCTGGAGACATGAGAGCTGCCAACC
TTTGGCCAAGCCCGCTCATGATCAAACGCTCTAAGAAGAACAGCCTGGCCTTGTCCCTGACGGCCGACCA
GATGGTCAGTGCCTTGTTGGATGCTGAGCCCCCCATACTCTATTCCGAGTATGATCCTACCAGACCCTTC
AGTGAAGCTTCGATGATGGGCTTACTGACCAACCTGGCAGACAGGGAGCTGGTTCACATGATCAACTGGG
CGAAGAGGGTGCCAGGCTTTGTGGATTTGACCCTCCATGATCAGGTCCACCTTCTTGAATGTGCCTGGCT
AGAGATCCTGATGATTGGTCTCGTCTGGCGCTCCATGGAGCACCCAGTGAAGCTACTGTTTGCTCCTAAC
TTGCTCTTGGACAGGAACCAGGGAAAATGTGTAGAGGGCATGGTGGAGATCTTCGACATGCTGCTGGCTA
CATCATCTCGGTTCCGCATGATGAATCTGCAGGGAGAGGAGTTTGTGTGCCTCAAATCTATTATTTTGCT
TAATTCTGGAGTGTACACATTTCTGTCCAGCACCCTGAAGTCTCTGGAAGAGAAGGACCATATCCACCGA
GTCCTGGACAAGATCACAGACACTTTGATCCACCTGATGGCCAAGGCAGGCCTGACCCTGCAGCAGCAGC
ACCAGCGGCTGGCCCAGCTCCTCCTCATCCTCTCCCACATCAGGCACATGAGTAACAAAGGCATGGAGCA
TCTGTACAGCATGAAGTGCAAGAACGTGGTGCCCCTCTATGACCTGCTGCTGGAGGCGGCGGACGCCCAC
CGCCTACATGCGCCCACTAGCCGTGGAGGGGCATCCGTGGAGGAGACCGACCAAAGCCACTTGGCCACTG
CGGGCTCTACTTCATCGCATTCCTTGCAAAAGTATTACATCACGGGGGAGGCAGAGGGTTTCCCTGCCAC
AGCTTGAGGTACCTTTAAGACCAATGACTTACAAGGCAGCTGTAGATCTTAGCCACTTTTTAAAAGAAAA
GGGGGGACTGGAAGGGCTAATTCACTCCCAACGAAGACAAGATCTGCTTTTTGCTTGTACTGGGTCTCTC
TGGTTAGACCAGATCTGAGCCTGGGAGCTCTCTGGCTAACTAGGGAACCCACTGCTTAAGCCTCAATAAA
GCTTGCCTTGAGTGCTTCAAGTAGTGTGTGCCCGTCTGTTGTGTGACTCTGGTAACTAGAGATCCCTCAG
ACCCTTTTAGTCAGTGTGGAAAATCTCTAGCAGTAGTAGTTCATGTCATCTTATTATTCAGTATTTATAA
CTTGCAAAGAAATGAATATCAGAGAGTGAGAGGAACTTGTTTATTGCAGCTTATAATGGTTACAAATAAA
GCAATAGCATCACAAATTTCACAAATAAAGCATTTTTTTCACTGCATTCTAGTTGTGGTTTGTCCAAACT
CATCAATGTATCTTATCATGTCTGGCTCTAGCTATCCCGCCCCTAACTCCGCCCATCCCGCCCCTAACTC
CGCCCAGTTCCGCCCATTCTCCGCCCCATGGCTGACTAATTTTTTTTATTTATGCAGAGGCCGAGGCCGC
CTCGGCCTCTGAGCTATTCCAGAAGTAGTGAGGAGGCTTTTTTGGAGGCCTAGGGACGTACCCAATTCGC
CCTATAGTGAGTCGTATTACGCGCGCTCACTGGCCGTCGTTTTACAACGTCGTGACTGGGAAAACCCTGG
CGTTACCCAACTTAATCGCCTTGCAGCACATCCCCCTTTCGCCAGCTGGCGTAATAGCGAAGAGGCCCGC
ACCGATCGCCCTTCCCAACAGTTGCGCAGCCTGAATGGCGAATGGG
[124 nt withheld, positions 3407-3530]
C
[91 nt withheld, positions 3532-3622]
A
[49 nt withheld, positions 3624-3672]
CCTTTGACGTTGGAGTCCACGTTCTTT
[37 nt withheld, positions 3700-3736]
ACCCTATCTCGGTCTATTCTTTTGATTTATAAGGGATTTTGCCGATTTCGGCCTATTGGTTAAAAAATGA
GCTGATTTAACAAAAATTTAACGCGAATTTTAACAAAATATTAACGCTTACAATTTAGGTGGCACTTTTC
GGGGAAATGTGCGCGGAACCCCTATTTGTTTATTTTTCTAAATACATTCAAATATGTATCCGCTCATGAG
ACAATAACCCTGATAAATGCTTCAATAATATTGAAAAAGGAAGAGTATGAGTATTCAACATTTCCGTGTC
GCCCTTATTCCCTTTTTTGCGGCATTTTGCCTTCCTGTTTTTGCTCACCCAGAAACGCTGGTGAAAGTAA
AAGATGCTGAAGATCAGTTGGGTGCACGAGTGGGTTACATCGAACTGGATCTCAACAGCGGTAAGATCCT
TGAGAGTTTTCGCCCCGAAGAACGTTTTCCAATGATGAGCACTTTTAAAGTTCTGCTATGTGGCGCGGTA
TTATCCCGTATTGACGCCGGGCAAGAGCAACTCGGTCGCCGCATACACTATTCTCAGAATGACTTGGTTG
AGTACTCACCAGTCACAGAAAAGCATCTTACGGATGGCATGACAGTAAGAGAATTATGCAGTGCTGCCAT
AACCATGAGTGATAACACTGCGGCCAACTTACTTCTGACAACGATCGGAGGACCGAAGGAGCTAACCGCT
TTTTTGCACAACATGGGGGATCATGTAACTCGCCTTGATCGTTGGGAACCGGAGCTGAATGAAGCCATAC
CAAACGACGAGCGTGACACCACGATGCCTGTAGCAATGGCAACAACGTTGCGCAAACTATTAACTGGCGA
ACTACTTACTCTAGCTTCCCGGCAACAATTAATAGACTGGATGGAGGCGGATAAAGTTGCAGGACCACTT
CTGCGCTCGGCCCTTCCGGCTGGCTGGTTTATTGCTGATAAATCTGGAGCCGGTGAGCGTGGGTCTCGCG
GTATCATTGCAGCACTGGGGCCAGATGGTAAGCCCTCCCGTATCGTAGTTATCTACACGACGGGGAGTCA
GGCAACTATGGATGAACGAAATAGACAGATCGCTGAGATAGGTGCCTCACTGATTAAGCATTGGTAACTG
TCAGACCAAGTTTACTCATATATACTTTAGATTGATTTAAAACTTCATTTTTAATTTAAAAGGATCTAGG
TGAAGATCCTTTTTGATAATCTCATGACCAAAATCCCTTAACGTGAGTTTTCGTTCCACTGAGCGTCAGA
CCCCGTAGAAAAGATCAAAGGATCTTCTTGAGATCCTTTTTTTCTGCGCGTAATCTGCTGCTTGCAAACA
AAAAAACCACCGCTACCAGCGGTGGTTTGTTTGCCGGATCAAGAGCTACCAACTCTTTTTCCGAAGGTAA
CTGGCTTCAGCAGAGCGCAGATACCAAATACTGTTCTTCTAGTGTAGCCGTAGTTAGGCCACCACTTCAA
GAACTCTGTAGCACCGCCTACATACCTCGCTCTGCTAATCCTGTTACCAGTGGCTGCTGCCAGTGGCGAT
AAGTCGTGTCTTACCGGGTTGGACTCAAGACGATAGTTACCGGATAAGGCGCAGCGGTCGGGCTGAACGG
GGGGTTCGTGCACACAGCCCAGCTTGGAGCGAACGACCTACACCGAACTGAGATACCTACAGCGTGAGCT
ATGAGAAAGCGCCACGCTTCCCGAAGGGAGAAAGGCGGACAGGTATCCGGTAAGCGGCAGGGTCGGAACA
GGAGAGCGCACGAGGGAGCTTCCAGGGGGAAACGCCTGGTATCTTTATAGTCCTGTCGGGTTTCGCCACC
TCTGACTTGAGCGTCGATTTTTGTGATGCTCGTCAGGGGGGCGGAGCCTATGGAAAAACGCCAGCAACGC
GGCCTTTTTACGGTTCCTGGCCTTTTGCTGGCCTTTTGCTCACATGTTCTTTCCTGCGTTATCCCCTGAT
TCTGTGGATAACCGTATTACCGCCTTTGAGTGAGCTGATACCGCTCGCCGCAGCCGAACGACCGAGCGCA
GCGAGTCAGTGAGCGAGGAAGCGGAAGAGCGCCCAATACGCAAACCGCCTCTCCCCGCGCGTTGGCCGAT
TCATTAATGCAGCTGGCACGACAGGTTTCCCGACTGGAAAGCGGGCAGTGAGCGCAACGCAATTAATGTG
AGTTAGCTCACTCATTAGGCACCCCAGGCTTTACACTTTATGCTTCCGGCTCGTATGTTGTGTGGAATTG
TGAGCGGATAACAATTTCACACAGGAAACAGCTATGACCATGATTACGCCAAGCGCGCAATTAACCCTCA
CTAAAGGGAACAAAAGCTGGAGCTGCAAGCTTAATGTAGTCTTATGCAATACTCTTGTAGTCTTGCAACA
TGGTAACGATGAGTTAGCAACATGCCTTACAAGGAGAGAAAAAGCACCGTGCATGCCGATTGGTGGAAGT
AAGGTGGTACGATCGTGCCTTATTAGGAAGGCAACAGACGGGTCTGACATGGATTGGACGAACCACTGAA
TTGCCGCATTGCAGAGATATTGTATTTAAGTGCCTAGCTCGATACATAAACGGGTCTCTCTGGTTAGACC
AGATCTGAGCCTGGGAGCTCTCTGGCTAACTAGGGAACCCACTGCTTAAGCCTCAATAAAGCTTGCCTTG
AGTGCTTCAAGTAGTGTGTGCCCGTCTGTTGTGTGACTCTGGTAACTAGAGATCCCTCAGACCCTTTTAG
TCAGTGTGGAAAATCTCTAGCAGTGGCGCCCGAACAGGGACTTGAAAGCGAAAGGGAAACCAGAGGAGCT
CTCTCGACGCAGGACTCGGCTTGCTGAAGCGCGCACGGCAAGAGGCGAGGGGCGGCGACTGGTGAGTACG
CCAAAAATTTTGACTAGCGGAGGCTAGAAGGAGAGAGATGGGTGCGAGAGCGTCAGTATTAAGCGGGGGA
GAATTAGATCGCGATGGGAAAAAATTCGGTTAAGGCCAGGGGGAAAGAAAAAATATAAATTAAAACATAT
AGTATGGGCAAGCAGGGAGCTAGAACGATTCGCAGTTAATCCTGGCCTGTTAGAAACATCAGAAGGCTGT
AGACAAATACTGGGACAGCTACAACCATCCCTTCAGACAGGATCAGAAGAACTTAGATCATTATATAATA
CAGTAGCAACCCTCTATTGTGTGCATCAAAGGATAGAGATAAAAGACACCAAGGAAGCTTTAGACAAGAT
AGAGGAAGAGCAAAACAAAAGTAAGACCACCGCACAGCAAGCGGCCGCTGATCTTCAGACCTGGAGGAGG
AGATATGAGGGACAATTGGAGAAGTGAATTATATAAATATAAAGTAGTAAAAATTGAACCATTAGGAGTA
GCACCCACCAAGGCAAAGAGAAGAGTGGTGCAGAGAGAAAAAAGAGCAGTGGGAATAGGAGCTTTGTTCC
TTGGGTTCTTGGGAGCAGCAGGAAGCACTATGGGCGCAGCGTCAATGACGCTGACGGTACAGGCCAGACA
ATTATTGTCTGGTATAGTGCAGCAGCAGAACAATTTGCTGAGGGCTATTGAGGCGCAACAGCATCTGTTG
CAACTCACAGTCTGGGGCATCAAGCAGCTCCAGGCAAGAATCCTGGCTGTGGAAAGATACCTAAAGGATC
AACAGCTCCTGGGGATTTGGGGTTGCTCTGGAAAACTCATTTGCACCACTGCTGTGCCTTGGAATGCTAG
TTGGAGTAATAAATCTCTGGAACAGATTTGGAATCACACGACCTGGATGGAGTGGGACAGAGAAATTAAC
AATTACACAAGCTTAATACACTCCTTAATTGAAGAATCGCAAAACCAGCAAGAAAAGAATGAACAAGAAT
TATTGGAATTAGATAAATGGGCAAGTTTGTGGAATTGGTTTAACATAACAAATTGGCTGTGGTATATAAA
ATTATTCATAATGATAGTAGGAGGCTTGGTAGGTTTAAGAATAGTTTTTGCTGTACTTTCTATAGTGAAT
AGAGTTAGGCAGGGATATTCACCATTATCGTTTCAGACCCACCTCCCAACCCCGAGGGGACCCGACAGGC
CCGAAGGAATAGAAGAAGAAGGTGGAGAGAGAGACAGAGACAGATCCATTCGATTAGTGAACGGATCTCG
ACGGTATCGATCACGAGACTAGCCTCGAGCGGCCGCCCCCTTCACCGAGGGCCTATTTCCCATGATTCCT
TCATATTTGCATATACGATACAAGGCTGTTAGAGAGATAATTGGAATTAATTTGACTGTAAACACAAAGA
TATTAGTACAAAATACGTGACGTAGAAAGTAATAATTTCTTGGGTAGTTTGCAGTTTTAAAATTATGTTT
TAAAATGGACTATCATATGCTTACCGTAACTTGAAAGTATTTCGATTTCTTGGCTTTATATATCTTGTGG
AAAGGACGAAACACCGAATTCTGCTCCTCTCCTGGGGTTTTAGAGCTAGAAATAGCAAGTTAAAATAAGG
CTAGTCCGTTATCAACTTGAAAAAGTGGCACCGAGTCGGTGCTTTTTTGAATTCTCGACCTCGAGACAAA
TGGCAGTATTCATCCACAATTTTAAAAGAAAAGGGGGGATTGGGGGGTACAGTGCAGGGGAAAGAATAGT
AGACATAATAGCAACAGACATACAAACTAAAGAATTACAAAAACAAATTACAAAAATTCAAAATTTTCGG
GTTTATTACAGGGACAGCAGAGATCCACTTTGGCCGCGGCTCGAG
Features (pLannotate 1.2.2; 27 found; start..end, strand, type, name):
      1..511     +  promoter       hPGK promoter: human phosphoglycerate kinase 1 promoter
    545..1573    +  CDS            cre: RECR_BPP1 - Experimental evidence at protein level: Swiss-Prot protein existence level 1. Catalyzes site-specific recombination between two 34-base- pair LOXP sites. Its role is to maintain the phage genome as a monomeric unit-copy plasmid in the lysogenic state. From Escherichia phage P1 (Bacteriophage P1).
   1586..2521    +  CDS            ERT2: mutated ligand-binding domain of the human estrogen receptor (Feil et al., 1997)
   2517..2597    +  CDS            nef (fragment): NEF_HV1Z2 - Experimental evidence at protein level: Swiss-Prot protein existence level 1. Extracellular Nef protein targets CD4(+) T-lymphocytes for apoptosis by interacting with CXCR4 surface receptors. From Human immunodeficiency virus type 1 group M subtype D (isolate Z2/CDC-Z34) (HIV-1).
   2599..2832    +  LTR            3' LTR (ΔU3): self-inactivating 3' long terminal repeat (LTR) from HIV-1
   2904..3025    +  polyA_signal   SV40 poly(A) signal: SV40 polyadenylation signal
   3065..3200    +  rep_origin     SV40 ori: SV40 origin of replication
   3221..3239    -  promoter       T7 promoter: promoter for bacteriophage T7 RNA polymerase
   3247..3402    +  CDS            lacZα (fragment): LacZα fragment of β-galactosidase; lacZ fragment
   3407..3835    +  rep_origin     f1 ori (sequence partly withheld): f1 bacteriophage origin of replication; arrow indicates direction of (+) strand synthesis
   3888..3992    +  promoter       AmpR promoter: bla
   3993..4853    +  CDS            AmpR: β-lactamase; bla; confers resistance to ampicillin, carbenicillin, and related antibiotics
   5024..5612    +  rep_origin     ori: high-copy-number ColE1/pMB1/pBR322/pUC origin of replication
   5795..5887    +  CDS            lacI (fragment): lac repressor; lacI; The lac repressor binds to the lac operator to inhibit transcription in E. coli. This inhibition can be relieved by adding lactose or isopropyl-β-D-thiogalactopyranoside (IPTG).
   5900..5921    +  protein_bind   CAP binding site: CAP binding activates transcription in the presence of cAMP. E. coli catabolite activator protein
   5936..5966    +  promoter       lac promoter: promoter for the E. coli lac operon
   5974..5990    +  protein_bind   lac operator: The lac repressor binds to the lac operator to inhibit transcription in E. coli. This inhibition can be relieved by adding lactose or isopropyl-β-D-thiogalactopyranoside (IPTG). lac repressor encoded by lacI
   6035..6053    +  promoter       T3 promoter: promoter for bacteriophage T3 RNA polymerase
   6081..6307    +  promoter       RSV promoter: Rous sarcoma virus enhancer/promoter
   6308..6488    +  LTR            5' LTR (truncated): truncated 5' long terminal repeat (LTR) from HIV-1
   6535..6660    +  misc_feature   HIV-1 Ψ: packaging signal of human immunodeficiency virus type 1
   6644..7007    +  CDS            HIV-1 gag (fragment): gag protein from human immunodeficiency virus 1; gag
   7153..7386    +  misc_feature   RRE: The Rev response element (RRE) of HIV-1 allows for Rev-dependent mRNA export from the nucleus to the cytoplasm.
   7763..7863    +  CDS            Rev (fragment): human immunodeficiency virus 1 (HIV-1) Rev protein; rev; enhances nuclear export of unspliced and incompletely spliced viral mRNAs
   7913..8153    +  promoter       U6 promoter: RNA polymerase III promoter for human U6 snRNA
   8183..8258    +  misc_RNA       gRNA scaffold: guide RNA scaffold for the Streptococcus pyogenes CRISPR/Cas9 system
   8306..8423    +  misc_feature   cPPT/CTS: central polypurine tract and central termination sequence of HIV-1
