[The description below was written by a language model from this plasmid's Addgene catalogue record and pLannotate feature annotations shown in this document.]
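Description:
pLKO-CreERT2 sgAdam10 v3 is an 8.5 kb third-generation, self-inactivating lentiviral transfer plasmid built on the pLKO-ERT2 Cre stuffer v3 backbone. It delivers two functions to mammalian cells: a guide RNA against mouse Adam10 and a tamoxifen-inducible Cre recombinase. It carries no Cas9, so editing depends on Cas9 supplied by the target cells or animal. The viral genome is transcribed from an RSV promoter fused to a truncated HIV-1 5' LTR. It contains the Ψ packaging signal with a partial gag region, the RRE for Rev-dependent nuclear export, a cPPT/CTS element, and a ΔU3 3' LTR that inactivates the LTR promoter after integration. An SV40 polyadenylation signal and SV40 origin lie downstream of the 3' LTR.

Within the provirus, a human U6 RNA polymerase III promoter drives the Adam10 spacer joined to the Streptococcus pyogenes gRNA scaffold. The spacer was inserted at BsmBI sites that were destroyed during cloning. Downstream, the human PGK promoter expresses Cre fused to ERT2, the mutated oestrogen receptor ligand-binding domain, which keeps the recombinase inactive until tamoxifen is given. The pairing would suit hosts carrying loxP-controlled alleles, such as a Cre-dependent Cas9, although the record does not specify the recipient system. The associated publication concerns driver mutations and NOTCH signalling in head and neck squamous cell carcinoma.

In bacteria the plasmid is selected with ampicillin via the bla gene. The feature table annotates a ColE1/pUC-type origin, although the catalogue lists the plasmid as low copy. An f1 origin and remnants of lac, T3 and T7 elements from the cloning backbone are also present. No mammalian drug-selection marker or fluorescent reporter is annotated.
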