Addgene plasmid #158047: pLKO-CreERT2 sgAdam10 v3
Purpose: lenti-viral construct with tamoxifen inducible Cre recombinase and U6 driven sgRNA against mouse Adam10. NO Cas9
Depositing lab: Daniel Schramek. Depositing organization: Sinai Health System. Publication: Rare driver mutations in head and neck squamous cell carcinomas converge on NOTCH signaling. Loganathan SK, Schleicher K, Malik A, Quevedo R, Langille E, Teng K, Oh RH, Rathod B, Tsai R, Samavarchi-Tehrani P, Pugh TJ, Gingras AC, Schramek D. Science. 2020 Mar 13;367(6483):1264-1269. doi: 10.1126/science.aax0902. PubMed 32165588.
Backbone
  Vector backbone: pLKO-ERT2 Cre stuffer v3
  Vector type: Mammalian Expression
Growth in bacteria
  Bacterial resistance: Ampicillin, 100 μg/mL
  Growth temperature: 30°C
  Growth strain: NEB Stable
  Copy number: Low Copy
Gene/Insert
  Gene/Insert name: Adam10 sgRNA (alt name: Tamoxifen inducible)
  gRNA/shRNA sequence: Adam10
  Species: M. musculus (mouse)
  Promoter: U6
  Cloning method: Restriction Enzyme; 5′ cloning site BsmBI (destroyed during cloning); 3′ cloning site BsmBI (destroyed during cloning)
  Sequencing primers: 5′ GAGGGCCTATTTCCCATGATTCC
Terms and licenses: Academic/Nonprofit Terms; Industry Terms: Not Available to Industry
How to cite: pLKO-CreERT2 sgAdam10 v3 was a gift from Daniel Schramek (Addgene plasmid # 158047 ; http://n2t.net/addgene:158047 ; RRID:Addgene_158047)
